Addgene plasmid #109656: actc1b-mKate2-rab7b
Purpose: Muscle specific zebrafish expression of mKate2 fused to rab7b
Depositing lab: Rob Parton. Depositing organization: University of Queensland, Institute for Molecular Bioscience. Publication: In vivo cell biological screening identifies an endocytic capture mechanism for T-tubule formation. Hall TE, Martel N, Ariotti N, Xiong Z, Lo HP, Ferguson C, Rae J, Lim YW, Parton RG. Nat Commun. 2020 Jul 24;11(1):3711. doi: 10.1038/s41467-020-17486-w. PubMed 32709891.
Backbone
  Vector backbone: pDEST-actc1b-mKate2-ccdb
  Vector type: Zebrafish plasmids
Growth in bacteria
  Bacterial resistance: Ampicillin, 100 μg/mL
  Growth temperature: 37°C
  Growth strain: DH5alpha
  Copy number: High Copy
Gene/Insert
  Gene/Insert name: rab7b
  Species: D. rerio (zebrafish)
  Entrez Gene: rab7b (a.k.a. wu:fj84g10, zgc:91909)
  Tag / fusion protein: mKate2 (N terminal on insert)
  Cloning method: Gateway Cloning
Terms and licenses: Academic/Nonprofit Terms; Industry Terms: Not Available to Industry
How to cite: actc1b-mKate2-rab7b was a gift from Rob Parton (Addgene plasmid # 109656 ; http://n2t.net/addgene:109656 ; RRID:Addgene_109656)
