[The description below was written by a language model from this plasmid's Addgene catalogue record, the feature table of its GenBank file and pLannotate feature annotations shown in this document.]
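Description:
actc1b-mKate2-rab7b is a zebrafish expression plasmid that produces the far-red fluorescent protein mKate2 fused to the N-terminus of zebrafish rab7b specifically in muscle. It was assembled by Gateway cloning into the destination vector pDEST-actc1b-mKate2-ccdb, and it is maintained in E. coli through a high-copy ColE1/pUC origin with ampicillin selection (AmpR under its own bla promoter). Remnants of a pBluescript-type backbone are also annotated, including a T3 promoter, lac promoter/operator, M13 primer sites and a partial M13/f1 origin.

The expression cassette is bracketed by multisite Gateway scars. About 4 kb of otherwise unannotated sequence lies between attB4 and attB1. Given the construct name and backbone, this presumably holds the actc1b muscle promoter, although neither feature table labels it as such. After attB1 come a Kozak consensus and the mammalian codon-optimized mKate2 coding sequence. An attB2 site follows, then an open reading frame of roughly 600 bp that automated annotation matches to the Rab7 family (called RAB7A by homology), consistent with the rab7b insert. The cassette ends with attB3 and an SV40 polyadenylation signal. Rab7 proteins are small GTPases that govern late endosome maturation and endo-lysosomal trafficking, so the fusion serves as a live marker for those compartments.

One annotation also detects a medaka tyrosinase-like fragment near the backbone junction, but the record does not explain its role. The two sequence records differ slightly in length (9,543 versus 9,561 nt) and in their start coordinates, yet they describe the same architecture. The plasmid belongs to a collection built for in vivo cell biology in zebrafish, and the associated publication used such tools to screen for mechanisms of T-tubule formation in muscle.
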