LOCUS       Exported 9543 bp ds-DNA circular SYN 13-MAY-2021
DEFINITION  Muscle specific zebrafish expression of mKate2 fused to rab7b.
ACCESSION   .
VERSION     .
KEYWORDS    actc1b-mKate2-rab7b
SOURCE      synthetic DNA construct
  ORGANISM  synthetic DNA construct
REFERENCE   1 (bases 1 to 9543)
  TITLE     Parton Lab Plasmids for in vivo cell biology in the zebrafish
REFERENCE   2 (bases 1 to 9543)
  AUTHORS   .
  TITLE     Direct Submission
  JOURNAL   Exported May 13, 2021 from SnapGene Server 1.1.58
            http://www.snapgene.com
FEATURES             Location/Qualifiers
     source          1..9543
                     /organism="synthetic DNA construct"
                     /mol_type="other DNA"
     protein_bind    1..25
                     /gene="mutant version of attB"
                     /label=attB1
                     /bound_moiety="BP Clonase(TM)"
                     /note="recombination site for the Gateway(R) BP reaction"
     regulatory      26..35
                     /regulatory_class="other"
                     /note="vertebrate consensus sequence for strong initiation
                     of translation (Kozak, 1987)"
     CDS             32..727
                     /codon_start=1
                     /product="monomeric far-red fluorescent protein (Shcherbo
                     et al., 2009)"
                     /label=mKate2
                     /note="mammalian codon-optimized"
                     /translation="MVSELIKENMHMKLYMEGTVNNHHFKCTSEGEGKPYEGTQTMRIK
                     AVEGGPLPFAFDILATSFMYGSKTFINHTQGIPDFFKQSFPEGFTWERVTTYEDGGVLT
                     ATQDTSLQDGCLIYNVKIRGVNFPSNGPVMQKKTLGWEASTETLYPADGGLEGRADMAL
                     KLVGGGHLICNLKTTYRSKKPAKNLKMPGVYYVDRRLERIKEADKETYVEQHEVAVARY
                     CDLPSKLGHR"
     protein_bind    complement(729..753)
                     /gene="mutant version of attB"
                     /label=attB2
                     /bound_moiety="BP Clonase(TM)"
                     /note="recombination site for the Gateway(R) BP reaction"
     protein_bind    complement(1367..1387)
                     /gene="mutant version of attB"
                     /label=attB3
                     /bound_moiety="BP Clonase(TM)"
                     /note="core recombination site for the Gateway(R) BP
                     reaction"
     primer_bind     complement(1395..1411)
                     /label=M13 fwd
                     /note="common sequencing primer, one of multiple similar
                     variants"
     polyA_signal    1427..1561
                     /label=SV40 poly(A) signal
                     /note="SV40 polyadenylation signal"
     primer_bind     complement(1451..1470)
                     /label=EBV-rev
                     /note="SV40 polyA terminator, reverse primer"
     primer_bind     1505..1524
                     /label=SV40pA-R
                     /note="SV40 polyA, reverse primer"
     primer_bind     complement(2233..2249)
                     /label=SK primer
                     /note="common sequencing primer, one of multiple similar
                     variants"
     primer_bind     complement(2233..2249)
                     /label=pBluescriptSK
                     /note="For pBluescript vector"
     primer_bind     complement(2286..2306)
                     /label=T3
                     /note="T3 promoter, forward primer"
     promoter        complement(2286..2304)
                     /label=T3 promoter
                     /note="promoter for bacteriophage T3 RNA polymerase"
     primer_bind     complement(2325..2341)
                     /label=M13 rev
                     /note="common sequencing primer, one of multiple similar
                     variants"
     primer_bind     complement(2338..2360)
                     /label=M13/pUC Reverse
                     /note="In lacZ gene"
     protein_bind    2349..2365
                     /label=lac operator
                     /bound_moiety="lac repressor encoded by lacI"
                     /note="The lac repressor binds to the lac operator to
                     inhibit transcription in E. coli. This inhibition can be
                     relieved by adding lactose or
                     isopropyl-beta-D-thiogalactopyranoside (IPTG)."
     promoter        complement(2373..2403)
                     /label=lac promoter
                     /note="promoter for the E. coli lac operon"
     protein_bind    2418..2439
                     /label=CAP binding site
                     /bound_moiety="E. coli catabolite activator protein"
                     /note="CAP binding activates transcription in the presence
                     of cAMP."
     primer_bind     complement(2556..2573)
                     /label=L4440
                     /note="L4440 vector, forward primer"
     rep_origin      complement(2727..3315)
                     /direction=LEFT
                     /label=ori
                     /note="high-copy-number ColE1/pMB1/pBR322/pUC origin of
                     replication"
     primer_bind     complement(2807..2826)
                     /label=pBR322ori-F
                     /note="pBR322 origin, forward primer"
     CDS             complement(3486..4346)
                     /codon_start=1
                     /gene="bla"
                     /product="beta-lactamase"
                     /label=AmpR
                     /note="confers resistance to ampicillin, carbenicillin, and
                     related antibiotics"
                     /translation="MSIQHFRVALIPFFAAFCLPVFAHPETLVKVKDAEDQLGARVGYI
                     ELDLNSGKILESFRPEERFPMMSTFKVLLCGAVLSRIDAGQEQLGRRIHYSQNDLVEYS
                     PVTEKHLTDGMTVRELCSAAITMSDNTAANLLLTTIGGPKELTAFLHNMGDHVTRLDRW
                     EPELNEAIPNDERDTTMPVAMATTLRKLLTGELLTLASRQQLIDWMEADKVAGPLLRSA
                     LPAGWFIADKSGAGERGSRGIIAALGPDGKPSRIVVIYTTGSQATMDERNRQIAEIGAS
                     LIKHW"
     primer_bind     4109..4128
                     /label=Amp-R
                     /note="Ampicillin resistance gene, reverse primer"
     promoter        complement(4347..4451)
                     /gene="bla"
                     /label=AmpR promoter
     primer_bind     complement(4614..4635)
                     /label=F1ori-F
                     /note="F1 origin, forward primer"
     primer_bind     5531..5547
                     /label=M13 rev
                     /note="common sequencing primer, one of multiple similar
                     variants"
     protein_bind    5567..5587
                     /gene="mutant version of attB"
                     /label=attB4
                     /bound_moiety="BP Clonase(TM)"
                     /note="core recombination site for the Gateway(R) BP
                     reaction"
ORIGIN
        1 gcaagtttgt acaaaaaagc aggctgccac catggtgagc gagctgatta aggagaacat
       61 gcacatgaag ctgtacatgg agggcaccgt gaacaaccac cacttcaagt gcacatccga
      121 gggcgaaggc aagccctacg agggcaccca gaccatgaga atcaaggcgg tcgagggcgg
      181 ccctctcccc ttcgccttcg acatcctggc taccagcttc atgtacggca gcaaaacctt
      241 catcaaccac acccagggca tccccgactt ctttaagcag tccttccccg agggcttcac
      301 atgggagaga gtcaccacat acgaagacgg gggcgtgctg accgctaccc aggacaccag
      361 cctccaggac ggctgcctca tctacaacgt caagatcaga ggggtgaact tcccatccaa
      421 cggccctgtg atgcagaaga aaacactcgg ctgggaggcc tccaccgaga ccctgtaccc
      481 cgctgacggc ggcctggaag gcagagccga catggccctg aagctcgtgg gcgggggcca
      541 cctgatctgc aacttgaaga ccacatacag atccaagaaa cccgctaaga acctcaagat
      601 gcccggcgtc tactatgtgg acagaagact ggaaagaatc aaggaggccg acaaagagac
      661 ctacgtcgag cagcacgagg tggctgtggc cagatactgc gacctcccta gcaaactggg
      721 gcacagagac ccagctttct tgtacaaagt ggtggcttcc cgtaaaaagg tcctcctcaa
      781 agtgatcatc ctaggggatt ctggagttgg gaagacctct ttgatgaacc agtatgtgaa
      841 taataagttc agtaatcagt ataaggccac cattggtgca gactttctga caaaggaggt
      901 gatggtggac gacagactgg tgaccatgca gatttgggac acagccggtc aggagcggtt
      961 tcagtctctg ggcgtggcct tctacagagg ggcggactgt tgtgtgctgg tgtatgatgt
     1021 cacggcgccc accacgttta agactctgga cagctggagg gacgagtttc tcattcaggc
     1081 cagtacaagc gacccggaga acttcccctt tgttgtgctg ggcaacaaaa tcgacctgga
     1141 caaccgacag gtatcgacaa agcgagcaca agcgtggtgc cagagtaaga acaacattcc
     1201 ctattttgag accagcgcca aagaagccat taatgtggaa caggccttcc agaccatcgc
     1261 tcgcaatgcg cttaaacagg agtcggtgga caaatatgat ttcccggacg agatcaaact
     1321 aggaaacgac agacccatgt ctaacggtga aggctgcagc tgctgacaac tttattatac
     1381 atagttgata attcactggc cgtcgtttta cggtaccatc gatgatgatc cagacatgat
     1441 aagatacatt gatgagtttg gacaaaccac aactagaatg cagtgaaaaa aatgctttat
     1501 ttgtgaaatt tgtgatgcta ttgctttatt tgtaaccatt ataagctgca ataaacaagt
     1561 taacaacaac aattgcattc attttatgtt tcaggttcag ggggaggtgt gggaggtttt
     1621 ttaaagcaag taaaacctct acaaatgtgg tatggctgat tatgatcctc tagatcagat
     1681 ctgcgaagat acggccacgg gtgctcttga tcctgtggct gattttggac tgtgctgctc
     1741 gcagctgctg atgaatcaca tacttcctcc attttcttcc actgattgac tgttataatt
     1801 tccctaattt ccaggtcaag gtgctgtgca ttgtggtaat agatgtgaca tgacgtcact
     1861 tccaaaggac caatgaacat gtctgaccaa tttcatataa tgtgaaaacg attttcatag
     1921 gcagaataaa taacatttaa attaaactgg gcatcagcgc aattcaattg gtttggtaat
     1981 agcaagggaa aatagaatga agtgatctcc aaaaaataag tactttttga ctgtaaataa
     2041 aattgtaagg agtaaaaagt actttttttt ctaaaaaaat gtaattaagt aaaagtaaaa
     2101 gtattgattt ttaattgtac tcaagtaaag taaaaatccc caaaaataat acttaagtac
     2161 agtaatcaag taaaattact caagtacttt acacctctgg ttcttgaccc cctaccttca
     2221 gcaagcccag cagatccact agttctagag cggccgccac cgcggtggag ctccagcttt
     2281 tgttcccttt agtgagggtt aattgcgcgc ttggcgtaat catggtcata gctgtttcct
     2341 gtgtgaaatt gttatccgct cacaattcca cacaacatac gagccggaag cataaagtgt
     2401 aaagcctggg gtgcctaatg agtgagctaa ctcacattaa ttgcgttgcg ctcactgccc
     2461 gctttccagt cgggaaacct gtcgtgccag ctgcattaat gaatcggcca acgcgcgggg
     2521 agaggcggtt tgcgtattgg gcgctcttcc gcttcctcgc tcactgactc gctgcgctcg
     2581 gtcgttcggc tgcggcgagc ggtatcagct cactcaaagg cggtaatacg gttatccaca
     2641 gaatcagggg ataacgcagg aaagaacatg tgagcaaaag gccagcaaaa ggccaggaac
     2701 cgtaaaaagg ccgcgttgct ggcgtttttc cataggctcc gcccccctga cgagcatcac
     2761 aaaaatcgac gctcaagtca gaggtggcga aacccgacag gactataaag ataccaggcg
     2821 tttccccctg gaagctccct cgtgcgctct cctgttccga ccctgccgct taccggatac
     2881 ctgtccgcct ttctcccttc gggaagcgtg gcgctttctc atagctcacg ctgtaggtat
     2941 ctcagttcgg tgtaggtcgt tcgctccaag ctgggctgtg tgcacgaacc ccccgttcag
     3001 cccgaccgct gcgccttatc cggtaactat cgtcttgagt ccaacccggt aagacacgac
     3061 ttatcgccac tggcagcagc cactggtaac aggattagca gagcgaggta tgtaggcggt
     3121 gctacagagt tcttgaagtg gtggcctaac tacggctaca ctagaagaac agtatttggt
     3181 atctgcgctc tgctgaagcc agttaccttc ggaaaaagag ttggtagctc ttgatccggc
     3241 aaacaaacca ccgctggtag cggtggtttt tttgtttgca agcagcagat tacgcgcaga
     3301 aaaaaaggat ctcaagaaga tcctttgatc ttttctacgg ggtctgacgc tcagtggaac
     3361 gaaaactcac gttaaggcat tttggtcatg agattatcaa aaaggatctt cacctagatc
     3421 cttttaaatt aaaaatgaag ttttaaatca atctaaagta tatatgagta aacttggtct
     3481 gacagttacc aatgcttaat cagtgaggca cctatctcag cgatctgtct atttcgttca
     3541 tccatagttg cctgactccc cgtcgtgtag ataactacga tacgggaggg cttaccatct
     3601 ggccccagtg ctgcaatgat accgcgagac ccacgctcac cggctccaga tttatcagca
     3661 ataaaccagc cagccggaag ggccgagcgc agaagtggtc ctgcaacttt atccgcctcc
     3721 atccagtcta ttaattgttg ccgggaagct agagtaagta gttcgccagt taatagtttg
     3781 cgcaacgttg ttgccattgc tacaggcatc gtggtgtcac gctcgtcgtt tggtatggct
     3841 tcattcagct ccggttccca acgatcaagg cgagttacat gatcccccat gttgtgcaaa
     3901 aaagcggtta gctccttcgg tcctccgatc gttgtcagaa gtaagttggc cgcagtgtta
     3961 tcactcatgg ttatggcagc actgcataat tctcttactg tcatgccatc cgtaagatgc
     4021 ttttctgtga ctggtgagta ctcaaccaag tcattctgag aatagtgtat gcggcgaccg
     4081 agttgctctt gcccggcgtc aatacgggat aataccgcgc cacatagcag aactttaaaa
     4141 gtgctcatca ttggaaaacg ttcttcgggg cgaaaactct caaggatctt accgctgttg
     4201 agatccagtt cgatgtaacc cactcgtgca cccaactgat cttcagcatc ttttactttc
     4261 accagcgttt ctgggtgagc aaaaacagga aggcaaaatg ccgcaaaaaa gggaataagg
     4321 gcgacacgga aatgttgaat actcatactc ttcctttttc aatattattg aagcatttat
     4381 cagggttatt gtctcatgag cggatacata tttgaatgta tttagaaaaa taaacaaata
     4441 ggggttccgc gcacatttcc ccgaaaagtg ccacctaaat tgtaagcgtt aatattttgt
     4501 taaaattcgc gttaaatttt tgttaaatca gctcattttt taaccaatag gccgaaatcg
     4561 gcaaaatccc ttataaatca aaagaataga ccgagatagg gttgagtgtt gttccagttt
     4621 ggaacaagag tccactatta aagaacgtgg actccaacgt caaagggcga aaaaccgtct
     4681 atcagggcga tggcccacgc tggctaagaa ctcatcagcc tccccggtcc atctacccac
     4741 gtaccaatgc accaattggc cacaatgacg gctactacat ggtgccattc cttcctcttt
     4801 ataggaatgg agactacctc ctgtccaaca atgctcttgg atacgagtac gcctacctgt
     4861 tggacccagg tcattgcaca acaccagaaa tgccctctga tctgcaaaag acgtgaatat
     4921 ctgttcagac acccatatcc actctgttcc acacaggtca gaggtttgtc caggagttct
     4981 tgacagaggt gtaaaaagta ctcaaaaatt ttactcaagt gaaagtacaa gtacttaggg
     5041 aaaattttac tcaattaaaa gtaaaagtat ctggctagaa tcttacttga gtaaaagtaa
     5101 aaaagtactc cattaaaatt gtacttgagt attaaggaag taaaagtaaa agcaagaaag
     5161 aaaactagag attcttgttt aagcttttaa tctcaaaaaa cattaaatga aatgcataca
     5221 aggttttatc ctgctttaga actgtttgta tttaattatc aaactataag acagacaatc
     5281 taatgccagt acacgctact caaagttgta aaacctcaga tttaacttca gtagaagctg
     5341 attctcaaaa ttgttagtgt caagcctagc tcttttgggg ctgaaaagca atcctgcagt
     5401 gctgaaaagc ctctcacagg cagccgatgc gggaagaggt gtattagtct tgatagagag
     5461 gctgcaaata gcaggaaacg tgagcagaga ctccctggtg tctgaaacac aggccagatg
     5521 ggccctcgag caggaaacag ctatgaccat gattacgcca agctatcaac tttgtataga
     5581 aaagttggca cgcgcagatt ccgtgtgggc ctggtaatat cttaccattt taagctattt
     5641 taagattagg gaaaaaaatt aaataaaact actttaaaat tactttcctt aaaaagcaac
     5701 atatttattt agtttttgtt taactggctc aagattgtaa tattttactt ttacatgttt
     5761 ttttaagtac ctaaatgtgt tcaaaagtaa agtatgttat tgtttttttt ttttaatgtt
     5821 agctaagctt taaattgtaa tatattactt ttaaaagtga ctttttaaaa atgtaaataa
     5881 aaaagtaact ataaatgtgt aatgcatgtt atttctgtgg gtttttaatt ttcatctcaa
     5941 ctgggcttac aattttaaca taataaaaat caaatcaaat caaatcaggc ccttatttgt
     6001 cacatacact cttgtatact gaaataaact aaatgttgag aaaaatttaa atacaccaaa
     6061 ataacgcata ccttttttgt aattacctaa gtaaaacatt tagttccttt tttaagtgac
     6121 tcaagattgt aatctattaa ttgtaaaaga taaaactagt gatcaatctg acgtgcttct
     6181 atgcagcctg tgagattaat tgtgatgttt aattattaaa caatttaaat ggatcaaaca
     6241 tttcacatgt gcttattgtg tccaacaaaa ccagcagaag cacttaaaaa tattgcatga
     6301 caacatgagt ttttaatgta aattatatat acttcctaaa cgaagttaat catatttcta
     6361 aaataataat gtcattgaaa tatttaaata aatgataagc tttagttgat tcaacataaa
     6421 attgaaagca ataaggactt ttttttttta cagcggtgaa gcaaaagcat gtaataatca
     6481 tataatataa taaataaata aataaataat ggctcttggt gcaaatatga acactttaaa
     6541 taaatataga ataaatatga tcaataagtc ataacgatgt gttttatgtt gattataatt
     6601 taaacatgtt tctaacgcaa gttttaaaaa ctgttttaaa gtattatttt aagttataag
     6661 atcaatttga ctcaacattt tgtagtgaaa atatgttgtg taaaattaat ataatataca
     6721 ctataaaaat gcagggttcc acacaataca ttaatgttgt cccaacacaa atcgattaag
     6781 ttaacaaata tatgtggatt gaacataaaa aattaagttg tcccaatgaa atctcaagaa
     6841 ttgtgttgtt tcagctcatt ttaaataagt agttttaaca agtaaaaaat aacatatttt
     6901 tgagtgtgta tatatatata ttacaaaata taataatata aaatgtaaaa gatataaacc
     6961 atgctacata tatttaagag ctattttgca cattactttt ttgcaagcca ttttagtgtt
     7021 ttttttacaa atatatatta gctaaatata caatatctta aatatacaat taatcagaca
     7081 tgcaattaat gcatttaacc tacataaaaa tacatgatca acatatgttt tatgctgatt
     7141 acaactaaat caaacgtaat gaaattaatt tataaaagcg atttaaatat gtcaatattt
     7201 taagttaaaa tcacttgaaa cctactataa atgaacttaa attaaaaaaa tctcctttaa
     7261 ttccaatgca acagtgttgt tttttcagct gaggaccccc ggtgcagatg gttggccccc
     7321 ggcccgctat tctaaggaag cctttcttaa ttttagggcg gcgctgcatg cgctcagatc
     7381 agattcacgg gtggagaggg ttattttctc ttttttattt tttcttgcct gctcatattt
     7441 gggcctgtgt gaaccccagg ctccgcctcg gcccccagga gccgctctta tttaaagggg
     7501 atcctcgcct tcagtcttcg tcccagtgga agcatcagtc ttgtgataac aacttggtga
     7561 gtcctacaga ccagcgctcg actctaggct ttaaatgcat tgatttctct ggattagcta
     7621 ccgggagagt tttaactttg cttattagtc ttgtgctcga actgctaggt ttaaagagtg
     7681 ttttctctaa tgcatgcatg aagcgacagc tgaaaaccag aaatagagcg tttgtcctcc
     7741 tgttaaactc tagcctttct ttggcatttg tcagtccgag tcttcagctg ccggcaggag
     7801 attgggtttc agtaacactt gctgagcaca aactacacgt gctttcttca gatttaattc
     7861 attattaatc attctagatt taaatgatgt tcttactcat tgctgattat tttagccttg
     7921 cggagcagat taaatgagca cgtgtttcat taagattgat ttaaatataa ttaatatttc
     7981 accactgtag ttttaaaatt gccttctaag tcatggttga tttttaatag gtatcggctc
     8041 taattagatt actattttgg tttttaaatg ttatttctat ttcatttgta ggctcgtttt
     8101 taatgtgatt ttattagatt ctagttttaa aatcatctct tagccttaat gagcagactg
     8161 aatgaacatg tttcattaag attaacttca ttataatgaa ttatttaatc attctagtgg
     8221 gttataaatc agctctattt aaattaattg tcgtgtttat ttctatttaa tttttgatta
     8281 ttttttcagg gtcgttttta tgtgattttt tcccgtttct aattttaaac taattgtttg
     8341 atttttatat gattcgactc tttttaaatg aattgttttg ctttttttat tgagcatata
     8401 tatattatac aatttcaatc aacaattgtt gtgcttttta aatgttgttt ctatttcatt
     8461 tctagggtcg attttattcg attctagttt taaaatcgtg atttttaact tctaacctta
     8521 ctgagcagac tgaatgaaca tgtttcatca agattaactt cattatagtt aattattgaa
     8581 tcgtgctagt ggtttataaa tcagctctat ttaaattaat catcatcatt atttctattt
     8641 aatttttatt atttctttag gattattttt atgtgatttt tttcacgttc tagttttaaa
     8701 ctcaatgctc attactgctc acccttgctg agcagtcttt cgttaagatt aaattaatta
     8761 ataaccattc tagttttaaa acagtgtctt aaggcatagc tgatatttta caagtttact
     8821 atttaatata tctcctttct ttttttaggg tcgatttcat ctgatttgat taatttttat
     8881 tatcttcact aagctttttg ttctaggttt tattctcagt attattactg ttatatttga
     8941 actgaatttc tcctcatagt ttattcattt tatttattta ttttttgttt attcgctatt
     9001 ttgtatttta gtttttaatt agaaatttta ttagaatcgt tttgaactag tttttatgca
     9061 ctctaacatt aatattaaat cataactatt atttttatta taatttattt gtgtttatct
     9121 ttttgtgtag ctttcatgtg tttttatttt agttttatta tgtttgcatt gaattttttg
     9181 gactagttta tataacgata tacagaaaag ccatgacaac aaatgttttt ataataccta
     9241 ttaagtataa gctaatcaga tttccactat tctgttcaaa gttaacatta ttagccattc
     9301 tgatggatca tttgacattt gtcatatgtc tttatgaaca ctgctctttc agatgccact
     9361 tttaaagctg ttttttacag taaatgaacg tttattatta tgacattatt tcctaaggcc
     9421 tctagagtac agcaggatgt ggcgtgtgca ttaccgtgta attatgctga ctgtaaatgt
     9481 gcatttatag actgtcagca tgtctgactg tgcgctgttg tgattggtcc tgcacagacc
     9541 aag
//
