Features (pLannotate 1.2.2; 21 found; start..end, strand, type, name):
      7..228     -  rep_origin     M13 ori (fragment): M13 bacteriophage origin of replication; arrow indicates direction of (+) strand synthesis
    228..515     +  CDS            tyr (fragment): TYRO_ORYLA - Also known as tyro. Experimental evidence at transcript level: Swiss-Prot protein existence level 2. This is a copper-containing oxidase that functions in the formation of pigments such as melanins and other polyphenolic compounds. From Oryzias latipes (Japanese rice fish) (Japanese killifish).
   1097..1117    +  protein_bind   attB4: mutant version of attB; core recombination site for the Gateway® BP reaction BP Clonase™
   2025..2041    -  promoter       copia promoter (fragment): strong promoter from the Drosophila transposable element copia (Sinclair et al., 1986)
   5093..5113    +  protein_bind   attB1: mutant version of attB; core recombination site for the Gateway® BP reaction BP Clonase™
   5123..5818    +  CDS            mKate2: mKate2 is a basic (constitutively fluorescent) red fluorescent protein published in 2009, derived from Entacmaea quadricolor. It is reported to be a rapidly-maturing monomer with moderate acid sensitivity.
   5820..5844    -  protein_bind   attB2: mutant version of attB; recombination site for the Gateway® BP reaction BP Clonase™
   5849..6454    +  CDS            RAB7A: RAB7A_CANLF - Also known as RAB7. Experimental evidence at protein level: Swiss-Prot protein existence level 1. Small GTPase which cycles between active GTP-bound and inactive GDP-bound states. In its active state, binds to a variety of effector proteins playing a key role in the regulation of endo- lysosomal trafficking. Governs early-to-late endosomal maturation, microtubule minus-end as well as plus-end directed endosomal migration and positioning, and endosome-lysosome transport through different protein-protein interaction cascades (By similarity). Plays a central role, not only in endoso
   6458..6478    -  protein_bind   attB3: mutant version of attB; core recombination site for the Gateway® BP reaction BP Clonase™
   6482..6502    +  CDS            lacZα (fragment): LacZα fragment of β-galactosidase; lacZ fragment
   6518..6652    -  polyA_signal   SV40 poly(A) signal: SV40 polyadenylation signal
   6675..6758    -  CDS            large T antigen (fragment): large T antigen from SV40 (simian virus 40)
   7324..7364    -  misc_feature   MCS (fragment): pBluescript multiple cloning site
   7377..7395    -  promoter       T3 promoter: promoter for bacteriophage T3 RNA polymerase
   7440..7456    -  protein_bind   lac operator: The lac repressor binds to the lac operator to inhibit transcription in E. coli. This inhibition can be relieved by adding lactose or isopropyl-β-D-thiogalactopyranoside (IPTG). lac repressor encoded by lacI
   7464..7494    -  promoter       lac promoter: promoter for the E. coli lac operon
   7509..7530    -  protein_bind   CAP binding site: CAP binding activates transcription in the presence of cAMP. E. coli catabolite activator protein
   7543..7635    -  CDS            lacI (fragment): lac repressor; lacI; The lac repressor binds to the lac operator to inhibit transcription in E. coli. This inhibition can be relieved by adding lactose or isopropyl-β-D-thiogalactopyranoside (IPTG).
   7818..8406    -  rep_origin     ori: high-copy-number ColE1/pMB1/pBR322/pUC origin of replication
   8577..9437    -  CDS            AmpR: β-lactamase; bla; confers resistance to ampicillin, carbenicillin, and related antibiotics
   9438..9542    -  promoter       AmpR promoter: bla
>Addgene plasmid #109656 | actc1b-mKate2-rab7b | depositor full sequence | sequence record 206593 | Full Sequence
CCACCTAAATTGTAAGCGTTAATATTTTGTTAAAATTCGCGTTAAATTTTTGTTAAATCAGCTCATTTTT
TAACCAATAGGCCGAAATCGGCAAAATCCCTTATAAATCAAAAGAATAGACCGAGATAGGGTTGAGTGTT
GTTCCAGTTTGGAACAAGAGTCCACTATTAAAGAACGTGGACTCCAACGTCAAAGGGCGAAAAACCGTCT
ATCAGGGCGATGGCCCACGCTGGCTAAGAACTCATCAGCCTCCCCGGTCCATCTACCCACGTACCAATGC
ACCAATTGGCCACAATGACGGCTACTACATGGTGCCATTCCTTCCTCTTTATAGGAATGGAGACTACCTC
CTGTCCAACAAGGCTCTTGGATACGAGTACGCCTACCTGTTGGACCCAGGTCATTGCACAACACCAGAAA
TGCCCTCTGATCTGCAAAAGACGTGAATATCTGTTCAGACACCCATATCCACTCTGTTCCACACAGGTCA
GAGGTTTGTCCAGGAGTTCTTGACAGAGGTGTAAAAAGTACTCAAAAATTTTACTCAAGTGAAAGTACAA
GTACTTAGGGAAAATTTTACTCAATTAAAAGTAAAAGTATCTGGCTAGAATCTTACTTGAGTAAAAGTAA
AAAAGTACTCCATTAAAATTGTACTTGAGTATTAAGGAAGTAAAAGTAAAAGCAAGAAAGAAAACTAGAG
ATTCTTGTTTAAGCTTTTAATCTCAAAAAACATTAAATGAAATGCATACAAGGTTTTATCCTGCTTTAGA
ACTGTTTGTATTTAATTATCAAACTATAAGACAGACAATCTAATGCCAGTACACGCTACTCAAAGTTGTA
AAACCTCAGATTTAACTTCAGTAGAAGCTGATTCTCAAAATTGTTAGTGTCAAGCCTAGCTCTTTTGGGG
CTGAAAAGCAATCCTGCAGTGCTGAAAAGCCTCTCACAGGCAGCCGATGCGGGAAGAGGTGTATTAGTCT
TGATAGAGAGGCTGCAAATAGCAGGAAACGTGAGCAGAGACTCCCTGGTGTCTGAAACACAGGCCAGATG
GGCCCTCGAGCAGGAAACAGCTATGACCATGATTACGCCAAGCTATCAACTTTGTATAGAAAAGTTGGCA
CGCGCAGATTCCGTGTGGGCCTGGTAATATCTTACCATTTTAAGCTATTTTAAGATTAGGGAAAAAAATT
AAATAAAACTACTTTAAAATTACTTTCCTTAAAAAGCAACATATTTATTTAGTTTTTGTTTAACTGGCTC
AAGATTGTAATATTTTACTTTTACATGTTTTTTTTAAGTACCTAAATGTGTTCAAAAGTAAAGTATGTTA
TTGTTTTTTTTTTTTTAATGTTAGCTAAGCTTTAAATTGTAATATATTACTTTTAAAAGTGACTTTTTAA
AAATGTAAATAAAAAAGTAACTATAAATGTGTAATGCATGTTATTTCTGTGGGTTTTTTAATTTTCATCT
CAACTGGGCTTACAATTTTAACATAATAAAAATCAAATCAAATCAAATCAGGCCCTTATTTGTCACATAC
ACTCTTGTATACTGAAATAAACTAAATGTTGAGAAAAATTTAAATACACCAAAATAACGCATACCTTTTT
TGTAATTACCTAAGTAAAACATTTAGTTCCTTTTTTAAGTGACTCAAGATTGTAATCTATTAATTGTAAA
AGATAAAACTAGTGATCAATCTGACGTGCTTCTATGCAGCCTGTGAGATTAATTGTGATGTTTAATTATT
AAACAATTTAAATGGATCAAACATTTCACATGTGCTTATTGTGTCCAACAAAACCAGCAGAAGCACTTAA
AAATATTGCATGACAACATGAGTTTTTAATGTAAATTATATATACTTCCTAAACGAAGTTAATCATATTT
TCTAAAATAATAATGTCATTGAAATATTTAAATAAATGATAANCTTTAGTTGATTCAACATAAAATTGAA
AGCAATAAGGACTTTTTTTTTTTTACAGCGGTGAAGCAAAAGCNTGNAAATAATCATATAAATATAATAA
ATAAATAAATAAAATAATGGTTCTTGGTGCAAATATGAACACTTTAAATAAATATAGAATAAATATGATC
AATAAGTCATAACGACGTGTTTTATGTTGATTATAATTTAAACATGTTTCTAACGCAAGTTTTAAAAACT
GTTTTAAAGTATTATTTTAAGTTATAAGATCAATTTGACTCAACATTTTGTAGTGAAAATATGTTGTGTA
AAATTAATATAATATACACTATAAAAATGCAAGGTTCCACACAATTCATTCATGTTGTCCCAACACAAAT
CGATTAAGTTAACAAATATATGTGGATTGAACATAAAAAATTAAGTTGTCCCAATGAAATCTCAAGAATT
GTGTTGTTTCAGCTCATTTTAAATAAGTAGTTTTAACAAGTAAAAAATAACATATTTTTGAGTGTGTATA
TATATATATTTATATATTACAAAATATAATAATATAAAATGTAAAAGATATAAACCATGCTACATATATT
TAAGAGCTATTTTGCACATTACTTTTTTGCAAGCCATTTGAGTGTTTTTTTACAAATATATATTAGCTAA
ATATACAATATCTTAAATATACAATTAATCAGACATGCAAAAAATGCATTTAACCTACATAAAAATACAT
GATCAACATATGTTTTATGCTGATTACAACTAAATCAAACGTAATGAAATTAATTTATAAAAGCGATTTA
AATATGTCAATATTTTAAGTTAAAATCACTTGAAACCTACTATAAATGAACTTAAATTTAAAAAATCTCC
TTTAATTCCAATGCAGCACTGTTGTTTTTTCAGCTGAGGACCCCCGGTGCAGATGGTTGGCCCCCGGCCC
GCTATTCTAAGGAAGCCTTTCTTAATTTTAGGGCGGCGCTGCATGCGCTCAGATCAGATTCACGGGTGGA
GAGGGTTATTTTCTCTTTTTTATTTTTTCTTGCCTGCTCATATTTGGGCCTGTGTGAACCCCAGGCTCCG
CCTCGGCCCCCAGGAGCCGCTCTTATTTAAAGGGGATCCTCGCCTTCAGTCTTCGTCCCAGTGGAAGCAT
CAGTCTTGTGATAACAACTTGGTGAGTCCTACAGACCAGCGCTCGACTCTAGGCTTTAAATGCATTGATT
TCTCTGGATTAGCTACCGGGAGAGTTTTAACTTTGCTTATTAGTCTTGTGCTTGAACTGCTAGGTTTAAA
GAGGGTTTTCTCTAATGCATGCATGAAGCGACAGCTGAAAACCAGAAATAGAGCGTTTGTCCTCCTGTTA
AACTCTAGCCTTTCTTTGGCATTTGTCAGTCCGAGTCTTCAGCTGCCGGCAGGAGATTGGGTTTCAGTAA
CACTTGCTGAGCACAAACTACACGTGCTTCCTTCAGATTTAATTCATTATTAATCATTCTAGATTTAAAT
GATCTTCTTACTCATTGCTGATTATTTTAGCCTTGCGGAGCAGATTAAATGAGCACGTGTTTATTAAGAT
TGATTTAAATATAATTAATATTTCACCACTGTAGTTTTAAAATTGCCTTCTAAGTCATGGTTGATTTTTA
ATAGGTATCGGCTCTAATTAGATTACTATTTTGGTTTTTAAATGTTATTTCTATTTCATTTGTAGGCTCG
TTTTTAATGTGATTTTATTAGATTCTAGTTTTAAAATCATCTTTTAGCCTTACTGAGCAGACTGAATGAA
CATGTTTCATTAAGATTAACTTCATTATAGTTAATTATTTAATCATTCTAGTGGATTATAAATCAGCTCT
ATTTAAATTGATTGTCGTGTTTATTTCTATTTGATTTTTGATTATTTTTTAAGGTCGTTTTTATGTGATT
TTTCCCCGATTCTAATTTTAAACTAATTGTTTGATTTTTATATGATTCGACTCTTTTTAAATGAATTGTT
TTGCTTTTTTTATTGAGCATATATATATATTATACAATTTCAATCAACAATTGTTGTGCTTTTTAAATGT
TGTTTCTATTTCATTTCTAGGGTCGATTTTATTCGATTCTAGTTTTAAAATCGTGATTTCTAACTCCTAA
CCTTACTGAGCAGACTGAATGAACATGTTTCATCAAGATTAACTTCATTATAGTTAATTATTGAATCGGG
CTAGTGGTTTATAAATCAGCTCTATTATAAATTAATTGTCATCATTATTTCTATTTAATTTTTATTATTT
TTTTAGGATTATTTTTAAGGGATTTTTTTCACGTTCTAGTTTTAAACTCAATGCTCATTACTGCTCACCC
TTGCTGAGCAGTCTTTCGTTAAGATTAAATTAATTAATAACCCATTCTAGTTTTAAAACAGTGTCTTAAG
GCATAGCTGATATTTTACAAGTTTACTATTTAATATATCTCCATTTCTTTTTTTAGGGTCGATTTCATCT
GATTTGATTAATTTTTATTATCTTCACTAAGCTTTTTGTTCTAGGTTTTATTCTCAGTATTATTACTGTT
ATATTTGAACTGAATTTCTCCTCATAGTTTATTCATTTTATTTATTTATTTTTTGTTTATTCGCTATTTT
GTATTTTAGTTTTTAATTAGAAATTTTATTAGAATCGTTTTGAACTAGTTTTTATGCACTCTAACATTAA
TATTAAATCATAACTATTATTTTTATTATAATTTATTTGTGTTTATCTTTTTGTGTAGCTTTCATGTGTT
TTTATTTTAGTTTTATTATGTTTGCATTGAATTTTTTGGACTAGTTTATATAACGATATACAGAAAAGCC
ATGACAACAAATGTTTTTATAATACCTATTAAGTATAAGCTAATCAGATTTCCACTATTCTGTTCAAAGT
TAACATTATTAGCCATTCTGATGGATCATTTGACATTTGTCATATGTCTTTATGAACACTGCTCTTTCAG
ATGCCACTTTTAAAGCTGTTTTTTACAGTAAATGAACGTTTATTATTATGACATTATTTCCTAAGGCCTC
TAGAGTACAGCAGGATGTGGCGTGTGCATTACTGTGTAATTATGCTGACTGTAAATGTGCATTTATAGAC
TGTCAGCATGTCTGACTGTGCGCTGTTGTGATTTGTCCTGCACAGACCAAGGCAAGTTTGTACAAAAAAG
CAGGCTGCCACCATGGTGAGCGAGCTGATTAAGGAGAACATGCACATGAAGCTGTACATGGAGGGCACCG
TGAACAACCACCACTTCAAGTGCACATCCGAGGGCGAAGGCAAGCCCTACGAGGGCACCCAGACCATGAG
AATCAAGGCGGTCGAGGGCGGCCCTCTCCCCTTCGCCTTCGACATCCTGGCTACCAGCTTCATGTACGGC
AGCAAAACCTTCATCAACCACACCCAGGGCATCCCCGACTTCTTTAAGCAGTCCTTCCCCGAGGGCTTCA
CATGGGAGAGAGTCACCACATACGAAGACGGGGGCGTGCTGACCGCTACCCAGGACACCAGCCTCCAGGA
CGGCTGCCTCATCTACAACGTCAAGATCAGAGGGGTGAACTTCCCATCCAACGGCCCTGTGATGCAGAAG
AAAACACTCGGCTGGGAGGCCTCCACCGAGACCCTGTACCCCGCTGACGGCGGCCTGGAAGGCAGAGCCG
ACATGGCCCTGAAGCTCGTGGGCGGGGGCCACCTGATCTGCAACTTGAAGACCACATACAGATCCAAGAA
ACCCGCTAAGAACCTCAAGATGCCCGGCGTCTACTATGTGGACAGAAGACTGGAAAGAATCAAGGAGGCC
GACAAAGAGACCTACGTCGAGCAGCACGAGGTGGCTGTGGCCAGATACTGCGACCTCCCTAGCAAACTGG
GGCACAGAGACCCAGCTTTCTTGTACAAAGTGGTGGCTTCCCGTAAAAAGGTCCTCCTCAAAGTGATCAT
CCTAGGGGATTCTGGAGTTGGGAAGACCTCTTTGATGAACCAGTATGTGAATAATAAGTTCAGTAATCAG
TATAAGGCCACCATTGGTGCAGACTTTCTGACAAAGGAGGTGATGGTGGACGACAGACTGGTGACCATGC
AGATTTGGGACACAGCCGGTCAGGAGCGGTTTCAGTCTCTGGGCGTGGCCTTCTACAGAGGGGCGGACTG
TTGTGTGCTGGTGTATGATGTCACGGCGCCCACCACGTTTAAGACTCTGGACAGCTGGAGGGACGAGTTT
CTCATTCAGGCCAGTACAAGCGACCCGGAGAACTTCCCCTTTGTTGTGCTGGGCAACAAAATCGACCTGG
ACAACCGACAGGTATCGACAAAGCGAGCACAAGCGTGGTGCCAGAGTAAGAACAACATTCCCTATTTTGA
GACCAGCGCCAAAGAAGCCATTAATGTGGAACAGGCCTTCCAGACCATCGCTCGCAATGCGCTTAAACAG
GAGTCGGTGGACAAATATGATTTCCCGGACGAGATCAAACTAGGAAACGACAGACCCATGTCTAACGGTG
AAGGCTGCAGCTGCTGACAACTTTATTATACATAGTTGATAATTCACTGGCCGTCGTTTTACGGTACCAT
CGATGATGATCCAGACATGATAAGATACATTGATGAGTTTGGACAAACCACAACTAGAATGCAGTGAAAA
AAATGCTTTATTTGTGAAATTTGTGATGCTATTGCTTTATTTGTAACCATTATAAGCTGCAATAAACAAG
TTAACAACAACAATTGCATTCATTTTATGTTTCAGGTTCAGGGGGAGGTGTGGGAGGTTTTTTAAAGCAA
GTAAAACCTCTACAAATGTGGTATGGCTGATTATGATCCTCTAGATCAGATCTGCGAAGATACGGCCACG
GGTGCTCTTGATCCTGTGGCTGATTTTGGACTGTGCTGCTCGCAGCTGCTGATGAATCACATACTTCCTC
CATTTTCTTCCACTGATTGACTGTTATAATTTCCCTAATTTCCAGGTCAAGGTGCTGTGCATTGTGGTAA
TAGATGTGACATGACGTCACTTCCAAAGGACCAATGAACATGTCTGACCAATTTCATATAATGTGAAAAC
GATTTTCATAGGCAGAATAAATAACATTTAAATTAAACTGGGCATCAGCGCAATTCAATTGGTTTGGTAA
TAGCAAGGGAAAATAGAATGAAGTGATCTCCAAAAAATAAGTACTTTTTGACTGTAAATAAAATTGTAAG
GAGTAAAAAGTACTTTTTTTTCTAAAAAAATGTAATTAAGTAAAAGTAAAAGTATTGATTTTTAATTGTA
CTCAAGTAAAGTAAAAATCCCCAAAAATAATACTTAAGTACAGTAATCAAGTAAAATTACTCAAGTACTT
TACACCTCTGGTTCTTGACCCCCTACCTTCAGCAAGCCCAGCAGATCCACTAGTTCTAGAGCGGCCGCCA
CCGCGGTGGAGCTCCAGCTTTTGTTCCCTTTAGTGAGGGTTAATTGCGCGCTTGGCGTAATCATGGTCAT
AGCTGTTTCCTGTGTGAAATTGTTATCCGCTCACAATTCCACACAACATACGAGCCGGAAGCATAAAGTG
TAAAGCCTGGGGTGCCTAATGAGTGAGCTAACTCACATTAATTGCGTTGCGCTCACTGCCCGCTTTCCAG
TCGGGAAACCTGTCGTGCCAGCTGCATTAATGAATCGGCCAACGCGCGGGGAGAGGCGGTTTGCGTATTG
GGCGCTCTTCCGCTTCCTCGCTCACTGACTCGCTGCGCTCGGTCGTTCGGCTGCGGCGAGCGGTATCAGC
TCACTCAAAGGCGGTAATACGGTTATCCACAGAATCAGGGGATAACGCAGGAAAGAACATGTGAGCAAAA
GGCCAGCAAAAGGCCAGGAACCGTAAAAAGGCCGCGTTGCTGGCGTTTTTCCATAGGCTCCGCCCCCCTG
ACGAGCATCACAAAAATCGACGCTCAAGTCAGAGGTGGCGAAACCCGACAGGACTATAAAGATACCAGGC
GTTTCCCCCTGGAAGCTCCCTCGTGCGCTCTCCTGTTCCGACCCTGCCGCTTACCGGATACCTGTCCGCC
TTTCTCCCTTCGGGAAGCGTGGCGCTTTCTCATAGCTCACGCTGTAGGTATCTCAGTTCGGTGTAGGTCG
TTCGCTCCAAGCTGGGCTGTGTGCACGAACCCCCCGTTCAGCCCGACCGCTGCGCCTTATCCGGTAACTA
TCGTCTTGAGTCCAACCCGGTAAGACACGACTTATCGCCACTGGCAGCAGCCACTGGTAACAGGATTAGC
AGAGCGAGGTATGTAGGCGGTGCTACAGAGTTCTTGAAGTGGTGGCCTAACTACGGCTACACTAGAAGGA
CAGTATTTGGTATCTGCGCTCTGCTGAAGCCAGTTACCTTCGGAAAAAGAGTTGGTAGCTCTTGATCCGG
CAAACAAACCACCGCTGGTAGCGGTGGTTTTTTTGTTTGCAAGCAGCAGATTACGCGCAGAAAAAAAGGA
TCTCAAGAAGATCCTTTGATCTTTTCTACGGGGTCTGACGCTCAGTGGAACGAAAACTCACGTTAAGGGA
TTTTGGTCATGAGATTATCAAAAAGGATCTTCACCTAGATCCTTTTAAATTAAAAATGAAGTTTTAAATC
AATCTAAAGTATATATGAGTAAACTTGGTCTGACAGTTACCAATGCTTAATCAGTGAGGCACCTATCTCA
GCGATCTGTCTATTTCGTTCATCCATAGTTGCCTGACTCCCCGTCGTGTAGATAACTACGATACGGGAGG
GCTTACCATCTGGCCCCAGTGCTGCAATGATACCGCGAGACCCACGCTCACCGGCTCCAGATTTATCAGC
AATAAACCAGCCAGCCGGAAGGGCCGAGCGCAGAAGTGGTCCTGCAACTTTATCCGCCTCCATCCAGTCT
ATTAATTGTTGCCGGGAAGCTAGAGTAAGTAGTTCGCCAGTTAATAGTTTGCGCAACGTTGTTGCCATTG
CTACAGGCATCGTGGTGTCACGCTCGTCGTTTGGTATGGCTTCATTCAGCTCCGGTTCCCAACGATCAAG
GCGAGTTACATGATCCCCCATGTTGTGCAAAAAAGCGGTTAGCTCCTTCGGTCCTCCGATCGTTGTCAGA
AGTAAGTTGGCCGCAGTGTTATCACTCATGGTTATGGCAGCACTGCATAATTCTCTTACTGTCATGCCAT
CCGTAAGATGCTTTTCTGTGACTGGTGAGTACTCAACCAAGTCATTCTGAGAATAGTGTATGCGGCGACC
GAGTTGCTCTTGCCCGGCGTCAATACGGGATAATACCGCGCCACATAGCAGAACTTTAAAAGTGCTCATC
ATTGGAAAACGTTCTTCGGGGCGAAAACTCTCAAGGATCTTACCGCTGTTGAGATCCAGTTCGATGTAAC
CCACTCGTGCACCCAACTGATCTTCAGCATCTTTTACTTTCACCAGCGTTTCTGGGTGAGCAAAAACAGG
AAGGCAAAATGCCGCAAAAAAGGGAATAAGGGCGACACGGAAATGTTGAATACTCATACTCTTCCTTTTT
CAATATTATTGAAGCATTTATCAGGGTTATTGTCTCATGAGCGGATACATATTTGAATGTATTTAGAAAA
ATAAACAAATAGGGGTTCCGCGCACATTTCCCCGAAAAGTG
